>Addgene plasmid #142502 | TFORF0267 | addgene full sequence | sequence record 397249 | Addgene NGS Result
TTAATGTAGTCTTATGCAATACTCTTGTAGTCTTGCAACATGGTAACGATGAGTTAGCAACATGCCTTAC
AAGGAGAGAAAAAGCACCGTGCATGCCGATTGGTGGAAGTAAGGTGGTACGATCGTGCCTTATTAGGAAG
GCAACAGACGGGTCTGACATGGATTGGACGAACCACTGAATTGCCGCATTGCAGAGATATTGTATTTAAG
TGCCTAGCTCGATACATAAACGGGTCTCTCTGGTTAGACCAGATCTGAGCCTGGGAGCTCTCTGGCTAAC
TAGGGAACCCACTGCTTAAGCCTCAATAAAGCTTGCCTTGAGTGCTTCAAGTAGTGTGTGCCCGTCTGTT
GTGTGACTCTGGTAACTAGAGATCCCTCAGACCCTTTTAGTCAGTGTGGAAAATCTCTAGCAGTGGCGCC
CGAACAGGGACTTGAAAGCGAAAGGGAAACCAGAGGAGCTCTCTCGACGCAGGACTCGGCTTGCTGAAGC
GCGCACGGCAAGAGGCGAGGGGCGGCGACTGGTGAGTACGCCAAAAATTTTGACTAGCGGAGGCTAGAAG
GAGAGAGATGGGTGCGAGAGCGTCAGTATTAAGCGGGGGAGAATTAGATCGCGATGGGAAAAAATTCGGT
TAAGGCCAGGGGGAAAGAAAAAATATAAATTAAAACATATAGTATGGGCAAGCAGGGAGCTAGAACGATT
CGCAGTTAATCCTGGCCTGTTAGAAACATCAGAAGGCTGTAGACAAATACTGGGACAGCTACAACCATCC
CTTCAGACAGGATCAGAAGAACTTAGATCATTATATAATACAGTAGCAACCCTCTATTGTGTGCATCAAA
GGATAGAGATAAAAGACACCAAGGAAGCTTTAGACAAGATAGAGGAAGAGCAAAACAAAAGTAAGACCAC
CGCACAGCAAGCGGCCGCTGATCTTCAGACCTGGAGGAGGAGATATGAGGGACAATTGGAGAAGTGAATT
ATATAAATATAAAGTAGTAAAAATTGAACCATTAGGAGTAGCACCCACCAAGGCAAAGAGAAGAGTGGTG
CAGAGAGAAAAAAGAGCAGTGGGAATAGGAGCTTTGTTCCTTGGGTTCTTGGGAGCAGCAGGAAGCACTA
TGGGCGCAGCGTCAATGACGCTGACGGTACAGGCCAGACAATTATTGTCTGGTATAGTGCAGCAGCAGAA
CAATTTGCTGAGGGCTATTGAGGCGCAACAGCATCTGTTGCAACTCACAGTCTGGGGCATCAAGCAGCTC
CAGGCAAGAATCCTGGCTGTGGAAAGATACCTAAAGGATCAACAGCTCCTGGGGATTTGGGGTTGCTCTG
GAAAACTCATTTGCACCACTGCTGTGCCTTGGAATGCTAGTTGGAGTAATAAATCTCTGGAACAGATTTG
GAATCACACGACCTGGATGGAGTGGGACAGAGAAATTAACAATTACACAAGCTTAATACACTCCTTAATT
GAAGAATCGCAAAACCAGCAAGAAAAGAATGAACAAGAATTATTGGAATTAGATAAATGGGCAAGTTTGT
GGAATTGGTTTAACATAACAAATTGGCTGTGGTATATAAAATTATTCATAATGATAGTAGGAGGCTTGGT
AGGTTTAAGAATAGTTTTTGCTGTACTTTCTATAGTGAATAGAGTTAGGCAGGGATATTCACCATTATCG
TTTCAGACCCACCTCCCAACCCCGAGGGGACCCATGCATTGCATCTCAATTAGTCAGCAACCAGGTGTGG
AAAGTCCCCAGGCTCCCCAGCAGGCAGAAGTATGCAAAGCATGCGTCTCAATTAGTCAGCAACCATAGTC
CCGCCCCTAACTCCGCCCATCCCGCCCCTAACTCCGCCCAGTTCCGCCCATTCTCCGCCCCATGGCTGAC
TAATTTTTTTTATTTATGCAGAGGCCGAGGCCGCCTCGGCCTCTGAGCTATTCCAGAAGTAGTGAGGAGG
CTTTTTTGGAGGCCTAGGCTTTTGCAAAAAGCTTTCTAGAGGTACCACCGGAGCTTACCATGACCGAGTA
CAAGCCCACGGTGCGCCTCGCCACCCGCGACGACGTCCCCAGGGCCGTACGCACCCTCGCCGCCGCGTTC
GCCGACTACCCCGCCACGCGCCACACCGTCGATCCGGACCGCCACATCGAGCGGGTCACCGAGCTGCAAG
AACTCTTCCTCACGCGCGTCGGGCTCGACATCGGCAAGGTGTGGGTCGCGGACGACGGCGCCGCCGTGGC
GGTCTGGACCACGCCGGAGAGCGTCGAAGCGGGGGCGGTGTTCGCCGAGATCGGCCCGCGCATGGCCGAG
TTGAGCGGTTCCCGGCTGGCCGCGCAGCAACAGATGGAAGGCCTCCTGGCGCCGCACCGGCCCAAGGAGC
CCGCGTGGTTCCTGGCCACCGTCGGCGTCTCGCCCGACCACCAGGGCAAGGGTCTGGGCAGCGCCGTCGT
GCTCCCCGGAGTGGAGGCGGCCGAGCGCGCCGGGGTGCCCGCCTTCCTGGAGACCTCCGCGCCCCGCAAC
CTCCCCTTCTACGAGCGGCTCGGCTTCACCGTCACCGCCGACGTCGAGGTGCCCGAAGGACCGCGCACCT
GGTGCATGACCCGCAAGCCCGGTGCCAGTTAACGAATTCTAGATCTTGAGACAAATGGCAGTATTCATCC
ACAATTTTAAAAGAAAAGGGGGGATTGGGGGGTACAGTGCAGGGGAAAGAATAGTAGACATAATAGCAAC
AGACATACAAACTAAAGAATTACAAAAACAAATTACAAAAATTCAAAATTTTCGGGTTTATTACAGGGAC
AGCAGAGATCCACTTTGGCGCCGGCTCGAGGCCTGCAGGTGCAAAGATGGATAAAGTTTTAAACAGAGAG
GAATCTTTGCAGCTAATGGACCTTCTAGGTCTTGAAAGGAGTGGGAATTGGCTCCGGTGCCCGTCAGTGG
GCAGAGCGCACATCGCCCACAGTCCCCGAGAAGTTGGGGGGAGGGGTCGGCAATTGAACCGGTGCCTAGA
GAAGGTGGCGCGGGGTAAACTGGGAAAGTGATGTCGTGTACTGGCTCCGCCTTTTTCCCGAGGGTGGGGG
AGAACCGTATATAAGTGCAGTAGTCGCCGTGAACGTTCTTTTTCGCAACGGGTTTGCCGCCAGAACACAG
GTAAGTGCCGTGTGTGGTTCCCGCGGGCCTGGCCTCTTTACGGGTTATGGCCCTTGCGTGCCTTGAATTA
CTTCCACCTGGCTGCAGTACGTGATTCTTGATCCCGAGCTTCGGGTTGGAAGTGGGTGGGAGAGTTCGAG
GCCTTGCGCTTAAGGAGCCCCTTCGCCTCGTGCTTGAGTTGAGGCCTGGCCTGGGCGCTGGGGCCGCCGC
GTGCGAATCTGGTGGCACCTTCGCGCCTGTCTCGCTGCTTTCGATAAGTCTCTAGCCATTTAAAATTTTT
GATGACCTGCTGCGACGCTTTTTTTCTGGCAAGATAGTCTTGTAAATGCGGGCCAAGATCTGCACACTGG
TATTTCGGTTTTTGGGGCCGCGGGCGGCGACGGGGCCCGTGCGTCCCAGCGCACATGTTCGGCGAGGCGG
GGCCTGCGAGCGCGGCCACCGAGAATCGGACGGGGGTAGTCTCAAGCTGGCCGGCCTGCTCTGGTGCCTG
GCCTCGCGCCGCCGTGTATCGCCCCGCCCTGGGCGGCAAGGCTGGCCCGGTCGGCACCAGTTGCGTGAGC
GGAAAGATGGCCGCTTCCCGGCCCTGCTGCAGGGAGCTCAAAATGGAGGACGCGGCGCTCGGGAGAGCGG
GCGGGTGAGTCACCCACACAAAGGAAAAGGGCCTTTCCGTCCTCAGCCGTCGCTTCATGTGACTCCACGG
AGTACCGGGCGCCGTCCAGGCACCTCGATTAGTTCTCGAGCTTTTGGAGTACGTCGTCTTTAGGTTGGGG
GGAGGGGTTTTATGCGATGGAGTTTCCCCACACTGAGTGGGTGGAGACTGAAGTTAGGCCAGCTTGGCAC
TTGATGTAATTCTCCTTGGAATTTGCCCTTTTTGAGTTTGGATCTTGGTTCATTCTCAAGCCTCAGACAG
TGGTTCAAAGTTTTTTTCTTCCATTTCAGGTGTCGTGAGGCTAGCACCGCCACCATGCATCACCAACAGC
GAATGGCTGCCTTAGGGACGGACAAAGAGCTGAGTGATTTACTGGATTTCAGTGCGATGTTTTCACCTCC
TGTGAGCAGTGGGAAAAATGGACCAACTTCTTTGGCAAGTGGACATTTTACTGGCTCAAATGTAGAAGAC
AGAAGTAGCTCAGGGTCCTGGGGGAATGGAGGACATCCAAGCCCGTCCAGGAACTATGGAGATGGGACTC
CCTATGACCACATGACCAGCAGGGACCTTGGGTCACATGACAATCTCTCTCCACCTTTTGTCAATTCCAG
AATACAAAGTAAAACAGAAAGGGGCTCATACTCATCTTATGGGAGAGAATCAAACTTACAGGGTTGCCAC
CAGCAGAGTCTCCTTGGAGGTGACATGGATATGGGCAACCCAGGAACCCTTTCGCCCACCAAACCTGGTT
CCCAGTACTATCAGTATTCTAGCAATAATCCCCGAAGGAGGCCTCTTCACAGTAGTGCCATGGAGGTACA
GACAAAGAAAGTTCGAAAAGTTCCTCCAGGTTTGCCATCTTCAGTCTATGCTCCATCAGCAAGCACTGCC
GACTACAATAGGGACTCGCCAGGCTATCCTTCCTCCAAACCAGCAACCAGCACTTTCCCTAGCTCCTTCT
TCATGCAAGATGGCCATCACAGCAGTGACCCTTGGAGCTCCTCCAGTGGGATGAATCAGCCTGGCTATGC
AGGAATGTTGGGCAACTCTTCTCATATTCCACAGTCCAGCAGCTACTGTAGCCTGCATCCACATGAACGT
TTGAGCTATCCATCACACTCCTCAGCAGACATCAATTCCAGTCTTCCTCCGATGTCCACTTTCCATCGTA
GTGGTACAAACCATTACAGCACCTCTTCCTGTACGCCTCCTGCCAACGGGACAGACAGTATAATGGCAAA
TAGAGGAAGCGGGGCAGCCGGCAGCTCCCAGACTGGAGATGCTCTGGGGAAAGCACTTGCTTCGATCTAT
TCTCCAGATCACACTAACAACAGCTTTTCATCAAACCCTTCAACTCCTGTTGGCTCTCCTCCATCTCTCT
CAGGCACAGCTGTTTGGTCTAGAAATGGAGGACAGGCCTCATCGTCTCCTAATTATGAAGGACCCTTACA
CTCTTTGCAAAGCCGAATTGAAGATCGTTTAGAAAGACTGGATGATGCTATTCATGTTCTCCGGAACCAT
GCAGTGGGCCCATCCACAGCTATGCCTGGTGGTCATGGGGACATGCATGGAATCATTGGACCTTCTCATA
ATGGAGCCATGGGTGGTCTGGGCTCAGGGTATGGAACCGGCCTTCTTTCAGCCAACAGACATTCACTCAT
GGTGGGGACCCATCGTGAAGATGGCGTGGCCCTGAGAGGCAGCCATTCTCTTCTGCCAAACCAGGTTCCG
GTTCCACAGCTTCCTGTCCAGTCTGCGACTTCCCCTGACCTGAACCCACCCCAGGACCCTTACAGAGGCA
TGCCACCAGGACTACAGGGGCAGAGTGTCTCCTCTGGCAGCTCTGAGATCAAATCCGATGACGAGGGTGA
TGAGAACCTGCAAGACACGAAATCTTCGGAGGACAAGAAATTAGATGACGACAAGAAGGATATCAAATCA
ATTACTAGGTCAAGATCTAGCAATAATGACGATGAGGACCTGACACCAGAGCAGAAGGCAGAGCGTGAGA
AGGAGCGGAGGATGGCCAACAATGCCCGAGAGCGTCTGCGGGTCCGTGACATCAACGAGGCTTTCAAAGA
GCTCGGCCGCATGGTGCAGCTCCACCTCAAGAGTGACAAGCCCCAGACCAAGCTCCTGATCCTCCACCAG
GCGGTGGCCGTCATCCTCAGTCTGGAGCAGCAAGTCCGAGAAAGGAATCTGAATCCGAAAGCTGCGTGTC
TGAAAAGAAGGGAGGAAGAGAAGGTGTCCTCAGAGCCTCCCCCTCTCTCCTTGGCCGGCCCACACCCTGG
AATGGGAGACGCATCGAATCACATGGGACAGATGTAGTAATGAACTAGTCCGTAACTTGAAAGTATTTCG
ATTTCTTGGCTTTATATATCTTGTGGAAAGGACGATACGACTGACACCGCGTTCCGTTTACGCGTTAAGT
CGACAATCAACCTCTGGATTACAAAATTTGTGAAAGATTGACTGGTATTCTTAACTATGTTGCTCCTTTT
ACGCTATGTGGATACGCTGCTTTAATGCCTTTGTATCATGCTATTGCTTCCCGTATGGCTTTCATTTTCT
CCTCCTTGTATAAATCCTGGTTGCTGTCTCTTTATGAGGAGTTGTGGCCCGTTGTCAGGCAACGTGGCGT
GGTGTGCACTGTGTTTGCTGACGCAACCCCCACTGGTTGGGGCATTGCCACCACCTGTCAGCTCCTTTCC
GGGACTTTCGCTTTCCCCCTCCCTATTGCCACGGCGGAACTCATCGCCGCCTGCCTTGCCCGCTGCTGGA
CAGGGGCTCGGCTGTTGGGCACTGACAATTCCGTGGTGTTGTCGGGGAAATCATCGTCCTTTCCTTGGCT
GCTCGCCTGTGTTGCCACCTGGATTCTGCGCGGGACGTCCTTCTGCTACGTCCCTTCGGCCCTCAATCCA
GCGGACCTTCCTTCCCGCGGCCTGCTGCCGGCTCTGCGGCCTCTTCCGCGTCTTCGCCTTCGCCCTCAGA
CGAGTCGGATCTCCCTTTGGGCCGCCTCCCCGCGTCGACTTTAAGACCAATGACTTACAAGGCAGCTGTA
GATCTTAGCCACTTTTTAAAAGAAAAGGGGGGACTGGAAGGGCTAATTCACTCCCAACGAAGACAAGATC
TGCTTTTTGCTTGTACTGGGTCTCTCTGGTTAGACCAGATCTGAGCCTGGGAGCTCTCTGGCTAACTAGG
GAACCCACTGCTTAAGCCTCAATAAAGCTTGCCTTGAGTGCTTCAAGTAGTGTGTGCCCGTCTGTTGTGT
GACTCTGGTAACTAGAGATCCCTCAGACCCTTTTAGTCAGTGTGGAAAATCTCTAGCAGTACGTATAGTA
GTTCATGTCATCTTATTATTCAGTATTTATAACTTGCAAAGAAATGAATATCAGAGAGTGAGAGGAACTT
GTTTATTGCAGCTTATAATGGTTACAAATAAAGCAATAGCATCACAAATTTCACAAATAAAGCATTTTTT
TCACTGCATTCTAGTTGTGGTTTGTCCAAACTCATCAATGTATCTTATCATGTCTGGCTCTAGCTATCCC
GCCCCTAACTCCGCCCATCCCGCCCCTAACTCCGCCCAGTTCCGCCCATTCTCCGCCCCATGGCTGACTA
ATTTTTTTTATTTATGCAGAGGCCGAGGCCGCCTCGGCCTCTGAGCTATTCCAGAAGTAGTGAGGAGGCT
TTTTTGGAGGCCTAGGGACGTACCCAATTCGCCCTATAGTGAGTCGTATTACGCGCGCTCACTGGCCGTC
GTTTTACAACGTCGTGACTGGGAAAACCCTGGCGTTACCCAACTTAATCGCCTTGCAGCACATCCCCCTT
TCGCCAGCTGGCGTAATAGCGAAGAGGCCCGCACCGATCGCCCTTCCCAACAGTTGCGCAGCCTGAATGG
CGAATGGG
[124 nt withheld, positions 7709-7832]
C
[91 nt withheld, positions 7834-7924]
A
[49 nt withheld, positions 7926-7974]
CCTTTGACGTTGGAGTCCACGTTCTTT
[37 nt withheld, positions 8002-8038]
ACCCTATCTCGGTCTATTCTTTTGATTTATAAGGGATTTTGCCGATTTCGGCCTATTGGTTAAAAAATGA
GCTGATTTAACAAAAATTTAACGCGAATTTTAACAAAATATTAACGCTTACAATTTAGGTGGCACTTTTC
GGGGAAATGTGCGCGGAACCCCTATTTGTTTATTTTTCTAAATACATTCAAATATGTATCCGCTCATGAG
ACAATAACCCTGATAAATGCTTCAATAATATTGAAAAAGGAAGAGTATGAGTATTCAACATTTCCGTGTC
GCCCTTATTCCCTTTTTTGCGGCATTTTGCCTTCCTGTTTTTGCTCACCCAGAAACGCTGGTGAAAGTAA
AAGATGCTGAAGATCAGTTGGGTGCACGAGTGGGTTACATCGAACTGGATCTCAACAGCGGTAAGATCCT
TGAGAGTTTTCGCCCCGAAGAACGTTTTCCAATGATGAGCACTTTTAAAGTTCTGCTATGTGGCGCGGTA
TTATCCCGTATTGACGCCGGGCAAGAGCAACTCGGTCGCCGCATACACTATTCTCAGAATGACTTGGTTG
AGTACTCACCAGTCACAGAAAAGCATCTTACGGATGGCATGACAGTAAGAGAATTATGCAGTGCTGCCAT
AACCATGAGTGATAACACTGCGGCCAACTTACTTCTGACAACGATCGGAGGACCGAAGGAGCTAACCGCT
TTTTTGCACAACATGGGGGATCATGTAACTCGCCTTGATCGTTGGGAACCGGAGCTGAATGAAGCCATAC
CAAACGACGAGCGTGACACCACGATGCCTGTAGCAATGGCAACAACGTTGCGCAAACTATTAACTGGCGA
ACTACTTACTCTAGCTTCCCGGCAACAATTAATAGACTGGATGGAGGCGGATAAAGTTGCAGGACCACTT
CTGCGCTCGGCCCTTCCGGCTGGCTGGTTTATTGCTGATAAATCTGGAGCCGGTGAGCGTGGGTCTCGCG
GTATCATTGCAGCACTGGGGCCAGATGGTAAGCCCTCCCGTATCGTAGTTATCTACACGACGGGGAGTCA
GGCAACTATGGATGAACGAAATAGACAGATCGCTGAGATAGGTGCCTCACTGATTAAGCATTGGTAACTG
TCAGACCAAGTTTACTCATATATACTTTAGATTGATTTAAAACTTCATTTTTAATTTAAAAGGATCTAGG
TGAAGATCCTTTTTGATAATCTCATGACCAAAATCCCTTAACGTGAGTTTTCGTTCCACTGAGCGTCAGA
CCCCGTAGAAAAGATCAAAGGATCTTCTTGAGATCCTTTTTTTCTGCGCGTAATCTGCTGCTTGCAAACA
AAAAAACCACCGCTACCAGCGGTGGTTTGTTTGCCGGATCAAGAGCTACCAACTCTTTTTCCGAAGGTAA
CTGGCTTCAGCAGAGCGCAGATACCAAATACTGTTCTTCTAGTGTAGCCGTAGTTAGGCCACCACTTCAA
GAACTCTGTAGCACCGCCTACATACCTCGCTCTGCTAATCCTGTTACCAGTGGCTGCTGCCAGTGGCGAT
AAGTCGTGTCTTACCGGGTTGGACTCAAGACGATAGTTACCGGATAAGGCGCAGCGGTCGGGCTGAACGG
GGGGTTCGTGCACACAGCCCAGCTTGGAGCGAACGACCTACACCGAACTGAGATACCTACAGCGTGAGCT
ATGAGAAAGCGCCACGCTTCCCGAAGGGAGAAAGGCGGACAGGTATCCGGTAAGCGGCAGGGTCGGAACA
GGAGAGCGCACGAGGGAGCTTCCAGGGGGAAACGCCTGGTATCTTTATAGTCCTGTCGGGTTTCGCCACC
TCTGACTTGAGCGTCGATTTTTGTGATGCTCGTCAGGGGGGCGGAGCCTATGGAAAAACGCCAGCAACGC
GGCCTTTTTACGGTTCCTGGCCTTTTGCTGGCCTTTTGCTCACATGTTCTTTCCTGCGTTATCCCCTGAT
TCTGTGGATAACCGTATTACCGCCTTTGAGTGAGCTGATACCGCTCGCCGCAGCCGAACGACCGAGCGCA
GCGAGTCAGTGAGCGAGGAAGCGGAAGAGCGCCCAATACGCAAACCGCCTCTCCCCGCGCGTTGGCCGAT
TCATTAATGCAGCTGGCACGACAGGTTTCCCGACTGGAAAGCGGGCAGTGAGCGCAACGCAATTAATGTG
AGTTAGCTCACTCATTAGGCACCCCAGGCTTTACACTTTATGCTTCCGGCTCGTATGTTGTGTGGAATTG
TGAGCGGATAACAATTTCACACAGGAAACAGCTATGACCATGATTACGCCAAGCGCGCAATTAACCCTCA
CTAAAGGGAACAAAAGCTGGAGCTGCAAGC
Features (pLannotate 1.2.2; 31 found; start..end, strand, type, name):
      5..231     +  promoter       RSV promoter: Rous sarcoma virus enhancer/promoter
    232..412     +  LTR            5' LTR (truncated): truncated 5' long terminal repeat (LTR) from HIV-1
    459..584     +  misc_feature   HIV-1 Ψ: packaging signal of human immunodeficiency virus type 1
    568..931     +  CDS            HIV-1 gag (fragment): gag protein from human immunodeficiency virus 1; gag
   1077..1310    +  misc_feature   RRE: The Rev response element (RRE) of HIV-1 allows for Rev-dependent mRNA export from the nucleus to the cytoplasm.
   1687..1713    +  CDS            Rev (fragment): human immunodeficiency virus 1 (HIV-1) Rev protein; rev; enhances nuclear export of unspliced and incompletely spliced viral mRNAs
   1720..1743    +  promoter       SV40 promoter (fragment): SV40 early promoter
   1744..1815    +  promoter       SV40 promoter (fragment): SV40 enhancer and early promoter
   1839..1974    +  rep_origin     SV40 ori: SV40 origin of replication
   2020..2616    +  CDS            PuroR (fragment): puromycin N-acetyltransferase; pac from Streptomyces; confers resistance to puromycin
   2665..2782    +  misc_feature   cPPT/CTS: central polypurine tract and central termination sequence of HIV-1
   2847..2913    +  CDS            small t antigen (fragment): SV40 (simian virus 40) small t antigen
   2920..4098    +  promoter       EF-1α promoter: strong constitutive promoter for human elongation factor EF-1α
   4115..6124    +  CDS            TCF4: ITF2_HUMAN - Also known as BHLHB19, ITF2, SEF2. Experimental evidence at protein level: Swiss-Prot protein existence level 1. Transcription factor that binds to the immunoglobulin enhancer Mu-E5/KE5-motif. Involved in the initiation of neuronal differentiation. Activates transcription by binding to the E box (5'- CANNTG-3'). Binds to the E-box present in the somatostatin receptor 2 initiator element (SSTR2-INR) to activate transcription (By similarity). Preferentially binds to either 5'-ACANNTGT-3' or 5'- CCANNTGG-3'. From Homo sapiens (Human).
   6140..6193    +  promoter       U6 promoter (fragment): RNA polymerase III promoter for human U6 snRNA
   6235..6823    +  misc_feature   WPRE: woodchuck hepatitis virus posttranscriptional regulatory element
   6874..6893    +  misc_feature   cPPT/CTS (fragment): central polypurine tract and central termination sequence of HIV-1
   6895..7128    +  LTR            3' LTR (ΔU3): self-inactivating 3' long terminal repeat (LTR) from HIV-1
   7206..7327    +  polyA_signal   SV40 poly(A) signal: SV40 polyadenylation signal
   7367..7502    +  rep_origin     SV40 ori: SV40 origin of replication
   7523..7541    -  promoter       T7 promoter: promoter for bacteriophage T7 RNA polymerase
   7549..7704    +  CDS            lacZα (fragment): LacZα fragment of β-galactosidase; lacZ fragment
   7709..8137    +  rep_origin     f1 ori (sequence partly withheld): f1 bacteriophage origin of replication; arrow indicates direction of (+) strand synthesis
   8190..8294    +  promoter       AmpR promoter: bla
   8295..9155    +  CDS            AmpR: β-lactamase; bla; confers resistance to ampicillin, carbenicillin, and related antibiotics
   9326..9914    +  rep_origin     ori: high-copy-number ColE1/pMB1/pBR322/pUC origin of replication
  10097..10189   +  CDS            lacI (fragment): lac repressor; lacI; The lac repressor binds to the lac operator to inhibit transcription in E. coli. This inhibition can be relieved by adding lactose or isopropyl-β-D-thiogalactopyranoside (IPTG).
  10202..10223   +  protein_bind   CAP binding site: CAP binding activates transcription in the presence of cAMP. E. coli catabolite activator protein
  10238..10268   +  promoter       lac promoter: promoter for the E. coli lac operon
  10276..10292   +  protein_bind   lac operator: The lac repressor binds to the lac operator to inhibit transcription in E. coli. This inhibition can be relieved by adding lactose or isopropyl-β-D-thiogalactopyranoside (IPTG). lac repressor encoded by lacI
  10337..10355   +  promoter       T3 promoter: promoter for bacteriophage T3 RNA polymerase
