[The description below was written by a language model from this plasmid's Addgene catalogue record and pLannotate feature annotations shown in this document.]
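Description:
TFORF0267 is a lentiviral mammalian expression plasmid built on the pLX_TRC317 backbone and carrying the human transcription factor TCF4 (also known as E2-2 or ITF2), a basic helix-loop-helix protein that binds E-box motifs. It belongs to a barcoded transcription factor ORF collection in which each synthesized ORF is paired with a unique 24-bp barcode, so that the factor delivered to a given cell can be identified in pooled overexpression screens such as directed differentiation screens. The barcode is not annotated in the feature table. In bacteria the plasmid is maintained by a high-copy ColE1/pUC-type origin and ampicillin resistance (AmpR). An f1 origin and leftover lac, T7 and T3 cloning-vector elements are also present. The depositor warns that recombination can occur, as is common for plasmids with repeated LTR sequences.

The viral transfer cassette has a third-generation layout. An RSV promoter drives a truncated HIV-1 5' LTR, followed by the Ψ packaging signal with a gag fragment and the RRE for Rev-dependent export of the genomic RNA. It ends in a self-inactivating ΔU3 3' LTR, with an SV40 poly(A) signal downstream. Two expression units sit between the LTRs. The first is an SV40 early promoter/origin region driving puromycin N-acetyltransferase for selection of transduced cells. After a cPPT/CTS element comes the second unit, in which the strong constitutive EF-1α promoter drives the TCF4 coding sequence. A WPRE downstream of the ORF enhances transcript stability and expression. A short U6 promoter fragment is annotated between the ORF and the WPRE, and it appears to be residual sequence rather than a functional Pol III unit. The sequenced record of 10,378 nt agrees with the stated backbone and insert sizes.
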