Addgene plasmid #142502: TFORF0267
Purpose: Lentiviral vector for overexpressing transcription factor ORFs with unique 24-bp barcodes. Barcodes facilitate identification of transcription factors in pooled screens.
Depositing lab: Feng Zhang. Depositing organization: Broad Institute. Publication: A transcription factor atlas of directed differentiation. Joung J, Ma S, Tay T, Geiger-Schuller KR, Kirchgatterer PC, Verdine VK, Guo B, Arias-Garcia MA, Allen WE, Singh A, Kuksenko O, Abudayyeh OO, Gootenberg JS, Fu Z, Macrae RK, Buenrostro JD, Regev A, Zhang F. Cell. 2023 Jan 5;186(1):209-229.e26. doi: 10.1016/j.cell.2022.11.026. PubMed 36608654.
Backbone
  Vector backbone: pLX_TRC317
  Backbone manufacturer: Broad Institute Genetic Perturbation Platform
  Backbone size w/o insert (bp): 8264
  Vector type: Mammalian Expression, Lentiviral
  Selectable markers: Puromycin
Growth in bacteria
  Bacterial resistance: Ampicillin, 100 μg/mL
  Growth temperature: 37°C
  Growth strain: NEB Stable
  Copy number: High Copy
Gene/Insert
  Gene/Insert name: TCF4
  Species: H. sapiens (human)
  Insert size (bp): 2114
  Entrez Gene: TCF4 (a.k.a. CDG2T, E2-2, FCD2, FECD3, ITF-2, ITF2, PTHS, SEF-2, SEF2, SEF2-1, SEF2-1A, SEF2-1B, SEF2-1D, TCF-4, bHLHb19)
  Promoter: EF1a
  Cloning method: Unknown
  Sequencing primers: 5′ GGGTGGAGACTGAAGTTAGGCCAG; 3′ CACATAGCGTAAAAGGAGCAACATAG
Terms and licenses: Academic/Nonprofit Terms; Industry Terms: Not Available to Industry
Depositor comments: XM_017025939,ENST00000638154 . The transcription factor ORF portion of this plasmid was synthesized by Genewiz. Please test multiple small colonies in case of plasmid recombination. To make this collection available in a timely manner, a portion of this collection was not fully sequenced by Addgene. If an Addgene verified full plasmid sequence is not available, please contact us prior to placing an order to request the full sequence.
How to cite: TFORF0267 was a gift from Feng Zhang (Addgene plasmid # 142502 ; http://n2t.net/addgene:142502 ; RRID:Addgene_142502)
