>Addgene plasmid #142502 | TFORF0267 | depositor partial sequence | sequence record 279644 | Insert
ACCGCCACCATGCATCACCAACAGCGAATGGCTGCCTTAGGGACGGACAAAGAGCTGAGTGATTTACTGG
ATTTCAGTGCGATGTTTTCACCTCCTGTGAGCAGTGGGAAAAATGGACCAACTTCTTTGGCAAGTGGACA
TTTTACTGGCTCAAATGTAGAAGACAGAAGTAGCTCAGGGTCCTGGGGGAATGGAGGACATCCAAGCCCG
TCCAGGAACTATGGAGATGGGACTCCCTATGACCACATGACCAGCAGGGACCTTGGGTCACATGACAATC
TCTCTCCACCTTTTGTCAATTCCAGAATACAAAGTAAAACAGAAAGGGGCTCATACTCATCTTATGGGAG
AGAATCAAACTTACAGGGTTGCCACCAGCAGAGTCTCCTTGGAGGTGACATGGATATGGGCAACCCAGGA
ACCCTTTCGCCCACCAAACCTGGTTCCCAGTACTATCAGTATTCTAGCAATAATCCCCGAAGGAGGCCTC
TTCACAGTAGTGCCATGGAGGTACAGACAAAGAAAGTTCGAAAAGTTCCTCCAGGTTTGCCATCTTCAGT
CTATGCTCCATCAGCAAGCACTGCCGACTACAATAGGGACTCGCCAGGCTATCCTTCCTCCAAACCAGCA
ACCAGCACTTTCCCTAGCTCCTTCTTCATGCAAGATGGCCATCACAGCAGTGACCCTTGGAGCTCCTCCA
GTGGGATGAATCAGCCTGGCTATGCAGGAATGTTGGGCAACTCTTCTCATATTCCACAGTCCAGCAGCTA
CTGTAGCCTGCATCCACATGAACGTTTGAGCTATCCATCACACTCCTCAGCAGACATCAATTCCAGTCTT
CCTCCGATGTCCACTTTCCATCGTAGTGGTACAAACCATTACAGCACCTCTTCCTGTACGCCTCCTGCCA
ACGGGACAGACAGTATAATGGCAAATAGAGGAAGCGGGGCAGCCGGCAGCTCCCAGACTGGAGATGCTCT
GGGGAAAGCACTTGCTTCGATCTATTCTCCAGATCACACTAACAACAGCTTTTCATCAAACCCTTCAACT
CCTGTTGGCTCTCCTCCATCTCTCTCAGGCACAGCTGTTTGGTCTAGAAATGGAGGACAGGCCTCATCGT
CTCCTAATTATGAAGGACCCTTACACTCTTTGCAAAGCCGAATTGAAGATCGTTTAGAAAGACTGGATGA
TGCTATTCATGTTCTCCGGAACCATGCAGTGGGCCCATCCACAGCTATGCCTGGTGGTCATGGGGACATG
CATGGAATCATTGGACCTTCTCATAATGGAGCCATGGGTGGTCTGGGCTCAGGGTATGGAACCGGCCTTC
TTTCAGCCAACAGACATTCACTCATGGTGGGGACCCATCGTGAAGATGGCGTGGCCCTGAGAGGCAGCCA
TTCTCTTCTGCCAAACCAGGTTCCGGTTCCACAGCTTCCTGTCCAGTCTGCGACTTCCCCTGACCTGAAC
CCACCCCAGGACCCTTACAGAGGCATGCCACCAGGACTACAGGGGCAGAGTGTCTCCTCTGGCAGCTCTG
AGATCAAATCCGATGACGAGGGTGATGAGAACCTGCAAGACACGAAATCTTCGGAGGACAAGAAATTAGA
TGACGACAAGAAGGATATCAAATCAATTACTAGGTCAAGATCTAGCAATAATGACGATGAGGACCTGACA
CCAGAGCAGAAGGCAGAGCGTGAGAAGGAGCGGAGGATGGCCAACAATGCCCGAGAGCGTCTGCGGGTCC
GTGACATCAACGAGGCTTTCAAAGAGCTCGGCCGCATGGTGCAGCTCCACCTCAAGAGTGACAAGCCCCA
GACCAAGCTCCTGATCCTCCACCAGGCGGTGGCCGTCATCCTCAGTCTGGAGCAGCAAGTCCGAGAAAGG
AATCTGAATCCGAAAGCTGCGTGTCTGAAAAGAAGGGAGGAAGAGAAGGTGTCCTCAGAGCCTCCCCCTC
TCTCCTTGGCCGGCCCACACCCTGGAATGGGAGACGCATCGAATCACATGGGACAGATGTAGTAATGAAC
TAGTCCGTAACTTGAAAGTATTTCGATTTCTTGGCTTTATATATCTTGTGGAAAGGACGATACGACTGAC
ACCGCGTTCCGTTT
