>Addgene plasmid #142502 | TFORF0267 | depositor partial sequence | sequence record 279645 | Barcode
TACGACTGACACCGCGTTCCGTTT
